>Addgene plasmid #178312 | pXCX-sGFAP-LMO-IRES-tdTomato | addgene full sequence | sequence record 352454 | Addgene NGS Result
CCGGTCGCCATGGTGAGCAAGGGCGAGGAGGTCATCAAAGAGTTCATGCGCTTCAAGGTGCGCATGGAGG
GCTCCATGAACGGCCACGAGTTCGAGATCGAGGGCGAGGGCGAGGGCCGCCCCTACGAGGGCACCCAGAC
CGCCAAGCTGAAGGTGACCAAGGGCGGCCCCCTGCCCTTCGCCTGGGACATCCTGTCCCCCCAGTTCATG
TACGGCTCCAAGGCGTACGTGAAGCACCCCGCCGACATCCCCGATTACAAGAAGCTGTCCTTCCCCGAGG
GCTTCAAGTGGGAGCGCGTGATGAACTTCGAGGACGGCGGTCTGGTGACCGTGACCCAGGACTCCTCCCT
GCAGGACGGCACGCTGATCTACAAGGTGAAGATGCGCGGCACCAACTTCCCCCCCGACGGCCCCGTAATG
CAGAAGAAGACCATGGGCTGGGAGGCCTCCACCGAGCGCCTGTACCCCCGCGACGGCGTGCTGAAGGGCG
AGATCCACCAGGCCCTGAAGCTGAAGGACGGCGGCCACTACCTGGTGGAGTTCAAGACCATCTACATGGC
CAAGAAGCCCGTGCAACTGCCCGGCTACTACTACGTGGACACCAAGCTGGACATCACCTCCCACAACGAG
GACTACACCATCGTGGAACAGTACGAGCGCTCCGAGGGCCGCCACCACCTGTTCCTGGGGCATGGCACCG
GCAGCACCGGCAGCGGCAGCTCCGGCACCGCCTCCTCCGAGGACAACAACATGGCCGTCATCAAAGAGTT
CATGCGCTTCAAGGTGCGCATGGAGGGCTCCATGAACGGCCACGAGTTCGAGATCGAGGGCGAGGGCGAG
GGCCGCCCCTACGAGGGCACCCAGACCGCCAAGCTGAAGGTGACCAAGGGCGGCCCCCTGCCCTTCGCCT
GGGACATCCTGTCCCCCCAGTTCATGTACGGCTCCAAGGCGTACGTGAAGCACCCCGCCGACATCCCCGA
TTACAAGAAGCTGTCCTTCCCCGAGGGCTTCAAGTGGGAGCGCGTGATGAACTTCGAGGACGGCGGTCTG
GTGACCGTGACCCAGGACTCCTCCCTGCAGGACGGCACGCTGATCTACAAGGTGAAGATGCGCGGCACCA
ACTTCCCCCCCGACGGCCCCGTAATGCAGAAGAAGACCATGGGCTGGGAGGCCTCCACCGAGCGCCTGTA
CCCCCGCGACGGCGTGCTGAAGGGCGAGATCCACCAGGCCCTGAAGCTGAAGGACGGCGGCCACTACCTG
GTGGAGTTCAAGACCATCTACATGGCCAAGAAGCCCGTGCAACTGCCCGGCTACTACTACGTGGACACCA
AGCTGGACATCACCTCCCACAACGAGGACTACACCATCGTGGAACAGTACGAGCGCTCCGAGGGCCGCCA
CCACCTGTTCCTGTACGGCATGGACGAGCTGTACAAGTAGGCGGCCGCCCCGTTATTTGCACTCTGTTCC
TGTTAATCAACCTCTGGATTACAAAATTTGTGAAAGATTGACTGGTATTCTTAACTATGTTGCTCCTTTT
ACGCTATGTGGATACGCTGCTTTAATGCCTTTGTATCATGCTATTGCTTCCCGTATGGCTTTCATTTTCT
CCTCCTTGTATAAATCCTGGTTGCTGTCTCTTTATGAGGAGTTGTGGCCCGTTGTCAGGCAACGTGGCGT
GGTGTGCACTGTGTTTGCTGACGCAACCCCCACTGGTTGGGGCATTGCCACCACCTGTCAGCTCCTTTCC
GGGACTTTCGCTTTCCCCCTCCCTATTGCCACGGCGGAACTCATCGCCGCCTGCCTTGCCCGCTGCTGGA
CAGGGGCTCGGCTGTTGGGCACTGACAATTCCGTGGTGTTGTCGGGGAAGCTGACGTCCTTTCCATGGCT
GCTCGCCTGTGTTGCCACCTGGATTCTGCGCGGGACGTCCTTCTGCTACGTCCCTTCGGCCCTCAATCCA
GCGGACCTTCCTTCCCGCGGCCTGCTGCCGGCTCTGCGGCCTCTTCCGCGTCTTCGCCTTCGCCCTCAGA
CGAGTCGGATCTCCCTTTGGGCCGCCTATCGATTAGGGATAACAGGGTAATGGATCAGCCTCGACTGTGC
CTTCTAGTTGCCAGCCATCTGTTGTTTGCCCCTCCCCCGTGCCTTCCTTGACCCTGGAAGGTGCCACTCC
CACTGTCCTTTCCTAATAAAATGAGGAAATTGCATCGCATTGTCTGAGTAGGTGTCATTCTATTCTGGGG
GGTGGGGTGGGGCAGGACAGCAAGGGGGAGGATTGGGAAGACAATAGCAGGCATGCTGGGGATGCGGTGG
GCTCTATGGCTTCTGAGGCGGAAAGAACCAGCTAGAGCTGACTATAATAATAAAACGCCAACTTTGACCC
GGAACGCGGAAAACACCTGAGAAAAACACCTGGGCGAGTCTCCACGTAAACGGTCAAAGTCCCCGCGGCC
CTAGACAAATATTACGCGCTATGAGTAACACAGAATTATTCAGATTTCACTTCCTCTTATTCAGTTTTCC
CGCGAAAATGGCCAAATATTACTTGGTTACGCCCAAATTTACTACAACATCCGCCTAAAACCGCGCGAAA
ATTGTCACTTCCCGTATACACCGGCGCACACCAAAAACGTCACTTTTACCACATCCGGCGCTTACATGTG
TTCCGCCACACTTGCAACATCACACTTCCGCCACACTACTACGTCACCCGCCCCGTTCCCACGCCCCGCG
CCACGTCACAAACTCCACCCCCTCATTATCATATTGGCTTCAATCCAAAATAAGGTATATTATGATGATG
GGAATTCTTGAAGACGAAAGGGCCTCGTGATACGCCTATTTTTATAGGTTAATGTCATGATAATAATGGT
TTCTTAGACGTCAGGTGGCACTTTTCGGGGAAATGTGCGCGGAACCCCTATTTGTTTATTTTTCTAAATA
CATTCAAATATGTATCCGCTCATGAGACAATAACCCTGATAAATGCTTCAATAATATTGAAAAAGGAAGA
GTATGAGTATTCAACATTTCCGTGTCGCCCTTATTCCCTTTTTTGCGGCATTTTGCCTTCCTGTTTTTGC
TCACCCAGAAACGCTGGTGAAAGTAAAAGATGCTGAAGATCAGTTGGGTGCACGAGTGGGTTACATCGAA
CTGGATCTCAACAGCGGTAAGATCCTTGAGAGTTTTCGCCCCGAAGAACGTTTTCCAATGATGAGCACTT
TTAAAGTTCTGCTATGTGGCGCGGTATTATCCCGTGTTGACGCCGGGCAAGAGCAACTCGGTCGCCGCAT
ACACTATTCTCAGAATGACTTGGTTGAGTACTCACCAGTCACAGAAAAGCATCTTACGGATGGCATGACA
GTAAGAGAATTATGCAGTGCTGCCATAACCATGAGTGATAACACTGCGGCCAACTTACTTCTGACAACGA
TCGGAGGACCGAAGGAGCTAACCGCTTTTTTGCACAACATGGGGGATCATGTAACTCGCCTTGATCGTTG
GGAACCGGAGCTGAATGAAGCCATACCAAACGACGAGCGTGACACCACGATGCCTGCAGCAATGGCAACA
ACGTTGCGCAAACTATTAACTGGCGAACTACTTACTCTAGCTTCCCGGCAACAATTAATAGACTGGATGG
AGGCGGATAAAGTTGCAGGACCACTTCTGCGCTCGGCCCTTCCGGCTGGCTGGTTTATTGCTGATAAATC
TGGAGCCGGTGAGCGTGGGTCTCGCGGTATCATTGCAGCACTGGGGCCAGATGGTAAGCCCTCCCGTATC
GTAGTTATCTACACGACGGGGAGTCAGGCAACTATGGATGAACGAAATAGACAGATCGCTGAGATAGGTG
CCTCACTGATTAAGCATTGGTAACTGTCAGACCAAGTTTACTCATATATACTTTAGATTGATTTAAAACT
TCATTTTTAATTTAAAAGGATCTAGGTGAAGATCCTTTTTGATAATCTCATGACCAAAATCCCTTAACGT
GAGTTTTCGTTCCACTGAGCGTCAGACCCCGTAGAAAAGATCAAAGGATCTTCTTGAGATCCTTTTTTTC
TGCGCGTAATCTGCTGCTTGCAAACAAAAAAACCACCGCTACCAGCGGTGGTTTGTTTGCCGGATCAAGA
GCTACCAACTCTTTTTCCGAAGGTAACTGGCTTCAGCAGAGCGCAGATACCAAATACTGTCCTTCTAGTG
TAGCCGTAGTTAGGCCACCACTTCAAGAACTCTGTAGCACCGCCTACATACCTCGCTCTGCTAATCCTGT
TACCAGTGGCTGCTGCCAGTGGCGATAAGTCGTGTCTTACCGGGTTGGACTCAAGACGATAGTTACCGGA
TAAGGCGCAGCGGTCGGGCTGAACGGGGGGTTCGTGCACACAGCCCAGCTTGGAGCGAACGACCTACACC
GAACTGAGATACCTACAGCGTGAGCTATGAGAAAGCGCCACGCTTCCCGAAGGGAGAAAGGCGGACAGGT
ATCCGGTAAGCGGCAGGGTCGGAACAGGAGAGCGCACGAGGGAGCTTCCAGGGGGAAACGCCTGGTATCT
TTATAGTCCTGTCGGGTTTCGCCACCTCTGACTTGAGCGTCGATTTTTGTGATGCTCGTCAGGGGGGCGG
AGCCTATGGAAAAACGCCAGCAACGCGGCCTTTTTACGGTTCCTGGCCTTTTGCTGGCCTTTTGCTCACA
TGTTCTTTCCTGCGTTATCCCCTGATTCTGTGGATAACCGTATTACCGCCTTTGAGTGAGCTGATACCGC
TCGCCGCAGCCGAACGACCGAGCGCAGCGAGTCAGTGAGCGAGGAAGCGGAAGAGCGCCTGATGCGGTAT
TTTCTCCTTACGCATCTGTGCGGTATTTCACACCGCATATGGTGCACTCTCAGTACAATCTGCTCTGATG
CCGCATAGTTAAGCCAGTATACACTCCGCTATCGCTACGTGACTGGGTCATGGCTGCGCCCCGACACCCG
CCAACACCCGCTGACGCGCCCTGACGGGCTTGTCTGCTCCCGGCATCCGCTTACAGACAAGCTGTGACCG
TCTCCGGGAGCTGCATGTGTCAGAGGTTTTCACCGTCATCACCGAAACGCGCGAGGCAGCTGCGGTAAAG
CTCATCAGCGTGGTCGTGAAGCGATTCACAGATGTCTGCCTGTTCATCCGCGTCCAGCTCGTTGAGTTTC
TCCAGAAGCGTTAATGTCTGGCTTCTGATAAAGCGGGCCATGTTAAGGGCGGTTTTTTCCTGTTTGGTCA
CTGATGCCTCCGTGTAAGGGGGATTTCTGTTCATGGGGGTAATGATACCGATGAAACGAGAGAGGATGCT
CACGATACGGGTTACTGATGATGAACATGCCCGGTTACTGGAACGTTGTGAGGGTAAACAACTGGCGGTA
TGGATGCGGCGGGACCAGAGAAAAATCACTCAGGGTCAATGCCAGCGCTTCGTTAATACAGATGTAGGTG
TTCCACAGGGTAGCCAGCAGCATCCTGCGATGCAGATCCGGAACATAATGGTGCAGGGCGCTGACTTCCG
CGTTTCCAGACTTTACGAAACACGGAAACCGAAGACCATTCATGTTGTTGCTCAGGTCGCAGACGTTTTG
CAGCAGCAGTCGCTTCACGTTCGCTCGCGTATCGGTGATTCATTCTGCTAACCAGTAAGGCAACCCCGCC
AGCCTAGCCGGGTCCTCAACGACAGGAGCACGATCATGCGCACCCGTGGCCAGGACCCAACGCTGCCCGA
GATGCGCCGCGTGCGGCTGCTGGAGATGGCGGACGCGATGGATATGTTCTGCCAAGGGTTGGTTTGCGCA
TTCACAGTTCTCCGCAAGAATTGATTGGCTCCAATTCTTGGAGTGGTGAATCCGTTAGCGAGGTGCCGCC
GGCTTCCATTCAGGTCGAGGTGGCCCGGCTCCATGCACCGCGACGCAACGCGGGGAGGCAGACAAGGTAT
AGGGCGGCGCCTACAATCCATGCCAACCCGTTCCATGTGCTCGCCGAGGCGGCATAAATCGCCGTGACGA
TCAGCGGTCCAATGATCGAAGTTAGGCTGGTAAGAGCCGCGAGCGATCCTTGAAGCTGTCCCTGATGGTC
GTCATCTACCTGCCTGGACAGCATGGCCTGCAACGCGGGCATCCCGATGCCGCCGGAAGCGAGAAGAATC
ATAATGGGGAAGGCCATCCAGCCTCGCGTCGCGAACGCCAGCAAGACGTAGCCCAGCGCGTCGGCCGCCA
TGCCGGCGATAATGGCCTGCTTCTCGCCGAAACGTTTGGTGGCGGGACCAGTGACGAAGGCTTGAGCGAG
GGCGTGCAAGATTCCGAATACCGCAAGCGACAGGCCGATCATCGTCGCGCTCCAGCGAAAGCGGTCCTCG
CCGAAAATGACCCAGAGCGCTGCCGGCACCTGTCCTACGAGTTGCATGATAAAGAAGACAGTCATAAGTG
CGGCGACGATAGTCATGCCCCGCGCCCACCGGAAGGAGCTGACTGGGTTGAAGGCTCTCAAGGGCATCGG
TCGAGGACAGGCCTCTCAAGTCTGTATACGGGGACACGGACAGCCTTTTCGTCACCGAGCGTGGACACCG
GCTCATGGAAACCAGAGGTAAGAAACGCATCAAAAAGCATGGGGGAAACCTGGTTTTTGACCCCGAACGG
CCAGAGCTCACCTGGCTCGTGGAATGCGAGACCGTCTGCGGGGCCTGCGGCGCGGATGCCTACTCCCCGG
AATCGGTATTTCTCGCGCCCAAGCTCTACGCCCTCAAAAGTCTGCACTGCCCCTCGTGCGGCGCCTCCTC
CAAGGGCAAGCTGCGCGCCAAGGGCCACGCCGCGGAGGGGCTGGACTATGACACCATGGTCAAATGCTAC
CTGGCCGACGCGCAGGGCGAAGACCGGCAGCGCTTCAGCACCAGCAGGACCAGCCTCAAGCGCACCCTGG
CCAGCGCGCAGCCCGGAGCGCACCCCTTCACCGTGACCCAGACTACGCTGACGAGGACCCTGCGCCCGTG
GAAAGACATGACCCTGGCCCGTCTGGACGAGCACCGACTACTGCCGTACAGCGAAAGCCGCCCCAACCCG
CGAAACGAGGAGATATGCTGGATCGAGATGCCGTAGAGCAGGTGACCGAGCTGTGGGACCGCCTGGAACT
GCTTGGTCAAACGCTCAAAAGCATGCCTACGGCGGACGGTCTCAAACCGTTGAAAAACTTTGCTTCCTTG
CAAGAACTGCTATCGCTGGGCGGCGAGCGCCTTCTGGCGGATTTGGTCAGGGAAAACATGCGAGTCAGGG
ACATGCTTAACGAAGTGGCCCCCCTGCTCAGGGATGACGGCAGCTGCAGCTCTCTTAACTACCAGTTGCA
GCCGGTAATAGGTGTGATTTACGGGCCCACCGGCTGCGGTAAGTCGCAGCTGCTCAGGAACCTGCTTTCT
TCCCAGCTGATCTCCCCTACCCCGGAAACCGTTTTCTTCATCGCCCCGCAGGTAGACATGATCCCCCCAT
CTGAACTCAAAGCGTGGGAAATGCAAATCTGTGAGGGTAACTACGCCCCTGGGCCGGATGGAACCATTAT
ACCGCAGTCTGGCACCCTCCGCCCGCGCTTTGTAAAAATGGCCTATGACGATCTCATCCTGGAACACAAC
TATGACGTTAGTGATCCCAGAAATATCTTCGCCCAGGCCGCCGCCCGTGGGCCCATTGCCATCATTATGG
ACGAATGCATGGAAAATCTTGGAGGTCACAAGGGCGTCTCCAAGTTCTTCCACGCATTTCCTTCTAAGCT
ACATGACAAATTTCCCAAGTGCACCGGATACACTGTGCTGGTGGTTCTGCACAACATGAATCCCCGGAGG
GATATGGCTGGGAACATAGCCAACCTAAAAATACAGTCCAAGATGCATCTCATATCCCCACGTATGCACC
CATCCCAGCTTAACCGCTTTGTAAACACTTACACCAAGGGCCTGCCCCTGGCAATCAGCTTGCTACTGAA
AGACATTTTTAGGCACCACGCCCAGCGCTCCTGCTACGACTGGATCATCTACAACACCACCCCGCAGCAT
GAAGCTCTGCAGTGGTGCTACCTCCACCCCAGAGACGGGCTTATGCCCATGTATCTGAACATCCAGAGTC
ACCTTTACCACGTCCTGGAAAAAATACACAGGACCCTCAACGACCGAGACCGCTGGTCCCGGGCCTACCG
CGCGCGCAAAACCCCTAAATAAAGACAGCAAGACACTTGCTTGATCCAAATCCAAACAGAGTCTGGTTTT
TTATTTATGTTTTAAACCGCATTGGGAGGGGAGGAAGCCTTCAGGGCAGAAACCTGCTGGCGCAGATCCA
ACAGCTGCTGAGAAACGACATTAAGTTCCCGGGTCAAAGAATCCAATTGTGCCAAAAGAGCCGTCAACTT
GTCATCGCGGGCGGATGAACGGGAAGCTGCACTGCTTGCAAGCGGGCTCAGGAAAGCAAAGTCAGTCACA
ATCCCGCGGGCGGTGGCTGCAGCGGCTGAAGCGGCGGCGGAGGCTGCAGTCTCCAACGGCGTTCCAGACA
CGGTCTCGTAGGTCAAGGTAGTAGAGTTTGCGGGCAGGACGGGGCGACCATCAATGCTGGAGCCCATCAC
ATTCTGACGCACCCCGGCCCATGGGGGCATGCGCGTTGTCAAATATGAGCTCACAATGCTTCCATCAAAC
GAGTTGGTGCTCATGGCGGCGGCGGCTGCTGCAAAACAGATACAAAACTACATAAGACCCCCACCTTATA
TATTCTTTCCCACCCTTAAGCCACGCCCACACATTTCAGTACCTCAATCTGTATCTTCATCGCTAGAGCC
AAACTCAGCGCGGGTGCAGGCCAGCACCAAGTGATCGGGCCTCAGCTCCTCGGTCACATCCAGCATCACA
GGCTGGTTCCTAATATGTTTACCGCCACACTCGCAGGGTCTGCACCTGGTGCGGGTCTCATCGTACCTCA
GCACCTTCCACTCTAGCGATGTACGGGCCAGATATACGCGATAGGGATAACAGGGTAATGATATCTCTGA
CCGCTAGCATCGTCGACCCGGGATCCGCGGACTAGTCGCGTTAAGATACATTGATGAGTTTGGACAAACC
ACAACTAGAATGCAGTGAAAAAAATGCTTTATTTGTGAAATTTGTGATGCTATTGCTTTATTTGTAACCA
TTATAAGCTGCAATAAACAAGTTAACAACAACAATTGCATTCATTTTATGTTTCAGGTTCAGGGGGAGGT
GTGGGAGGTTTTTTAAAGCAAGTAAAACCTCTACAAATGTGGTATGGCTGATTATGATCATGAACAGACT
GTGAGGACTGAGGGGCCTGAAATGAGCCTTGGGACTGTGAATCTAAAATACACAAACAATTAGAATCAGT
AGTTTAACACATTATACACTTAAAAATTGGATCTACTTATTCAAGATCGGCCGCTGGAGCTGATCTGACT
CAGCAGAGCAGAGAAGTCCATGTCCGCAATGGAGGAGAAGTCTTCATCTCCGGAGAGACCATTGGGAAGC
CCCGAGGTCCCCAGGGGTGTGGGAGCTGGGTCAGGGGGCCTCTGGGACCCTGTCACCAGGCGAGTTATAG
CTTCAGGGTACTCCATCAGCATGGGCTCAGCTGTGGAGTGAGACATGGACACACCCTGGTTCAGGAGCTG
CTGAAACTCTGAGTTGTCCACAGATGCCAGGTCTGTGAACACTCCTGGGTCTGTGCTGTTGCCAAGCAAG
GCCCCCAAGTCTTCATCAGCATCAAACTGCAGGTGCAGCAGGGCTTCCGACAGCGTGCCTTCCCCAGCCT
GGGTGCTCTTTGGAACAGGTGCAGACAGGGACTGGGGAGGACCCGGGGTTAGAACTGGGGCAGGAGCTGG
GGGCTGAGCCAGAGGTACCATGGCTGAGGAAGGGACCATGGTCTGGGCAAGGACTGGGGCAGAGGACGGT
GCTAAGGCCAGGGCCTGGTTTGAGATCTGCCCAGAAGGAAACACCATGGTGAGCTCTGCAGAAGCTTCTA
GAATTCCAGCCCGGGCGGATCCCAATTCCGGCGATACAGTCAACTGTCTTTGACCTTTGTTACTACTCTC
TTCCGATGATGATGTCGCACTTATTCTATGCTGTCTCAATGTTAGAGGCATATCAGTCTCCACTGAAGCC
AATCTATCTGTGACGGCATCTTTATTCACATTATCTTGTACAAATAATCCTGTTAACAATGCTTTTATAT
CCTGTAAAGAATCCATTTTCAAAATCATGTCAAGGTCTTCTCGAGGAAAAATCAGTAGAAATAGCTGTTC
CAGTCTTTCTAGCCTTGATTCCACTTCTGTCAGATGTGCCCTAGTCAGCGGAGACCTTTTGGTTTTGGGA
GAGTAGCGACACTCCCAGTTGTTCTTCAGACACTTGGCGCACTTCGGTTTTTCTTTGGAGCACTTGAGCT
TTTTAAGTCGGCAAATATCGCATGCTTGTTCGATAGAAGACAGTAGCTTCATCTTTCAGGAGGCTAGCTT
AGATCCCAGCTTTTGTTCCCTTTAGTGAGGGTTAATTTCGAGCTTGGCGTAATCGCTAGCGGATCTGACG
GTTCACTAAACCAGCTCTGCTTATATAGACCTCCCACCGTACACGCCTAACGCGCTAGCCTTGCATGCCT
GCAGGTCGGAGTACTGTCCTCCGAGCGGAGTACTGTCCTCCGAGCGGAGTACTGTCCTCCGAGCGGAGTA
CTGTCCTCCGAGCGGAGACTCTAGAGGGACGCGTAACATATCCTGGTGTGGAGTAGGGGACGCTGCTCTG
ACAGAGGCTCGGGGGCCTGAGCTGGCTCTGTGAGCTGGGGAGGAGGCAGACAGCCAGGCCTTGTCTGCAA
GCAGACCTGGCAGCATTGGGCTGGCCGCCCCCCAGGGCCTCCTCTTCATGCCCAGTGAATGACTCACCTT
GGCACAGACACAATGTTCGGGGTGGGCACAGTGCCTGCTTCCCGCCGCACCCCAGCCCCCCTCAAATGCC
TTCCGAGAAGCCCATTGAGCAGGGGGCTTGCATTGCACCCCAGCCTGACAGCCTGGCATCTTGGGATAAA
AGCAGCACAGCCCCCTAGGGGCTGCCCTTGCTGTGTGGCGCCACCGGCGGTGGAGAACAAGGCTCTATTC
AGCCTGTGCCCAGGAAAGGGGATCAGGGGATGCCCAGGCATGGACAGTGGGTGGCAGGGGGGGAGAGGAG
GGCTGTCTGCTTCCCAGAAGTCCAAGGACACAAATGGGTGAGGGGAGAGCTCTCCCCATAGCTGGGCTGC
GGCCCAACCCCACCCCCTCAGGCTATGCCAGGGGGTGTTGCCAGGGGCACCCGGGCATCGCCAGTCTAGC
CCACTCCTTCATAAAGCCCTCGCATCCCAGGAGCGAGCAGAGCCAGAGCAGGTTGGAGAGGAGACGCATC
ACCTCCGCTGCTCGCACTAGCGCTACCGGACTCAGATCTCGAGCTCAAGCTTCGAAGCCGCCACCATGAG
CAACTGGGGCGACTACGAGAACGAAATCTACGGCCAGGGACTCGTGGGAGTCGCTCCTACACTGCCTATG
AGCTACGCCGACTGGGAAGCTCATGCTCAGCAAGCACTTCCACCTGGCGTGCTGTCTTATGTGGCTGGCG
GAAGCGGAGATGAGCACACACAGAGGGCTAACGTGGAAGCCTTCAAGCACTGGGGCCTGATGCCTAGAAT
GCTGATGGCTGCCACCGAGAGGGACCTGTCTGTTGAGCTGTGGGGCAAGACATGGGCCGCTCCTATGTTC
TTCGCTCCCATCGGAGTGATCGCCCTGTGTGCCCAAGATGGACATGGCGACGCTGCATCTGCTCAGGCCT
CTGCTAGAACCGGCGTGCCCTACATCACAAGCACACTGGCTGTGTCCAGCCTCGAGGACATCAGAAAGCA
CGCTGGCGATACCCCTGCCTACTTCCAGCTGTACTACCCCGAGGATCGCGACCTGGCCGAGAGCTTTATC
AGAAGGGCTGAAGAGGCCGGCTACGACGGCCTGGTTATCACACTGGACACCTGGATCTTCGGCTGGCGGC
CTAGGGATCTGACAATCAGCAACTTCCCATTCCTGAGAGGCCTGTGCCTGACCAACTACGTGACAGACCC
CGTGTTCCAGAAGAAGTTCAAGGCCCACAGCGGCGTGGAAGCTGAGGGCCTGAGAGATAACCCTAGACTG
GCCGCCGATTTCTGGCACGGCCTGTTTGGACACTCTGTGACCTGGGAAGATATTGACTGGGTCCGATCCA
TCACCAAGATGCCCGTGATCCTGAAGGGCATCCAGCATCCTGACGATGCTCGGAGAGCTGTGGATAGCGG
AGTGGACGGCATCTACTGTTCTAACCACGGCGGCAGACAGGCCAATGGTGGACTGCCTGCTCTGGACTGT
CTGCCCGAAGTGGTTAAGGCCAGCGGCGATACACCTGTGCTGTTCGACAGCGGCATCAGAACAGGCGCCG
ATGTGGTCAAGGCTCTGGCTATGGGAGCTTCTGCTGTCGGCATCGGCAGACCTTATGCTTGGGGAGCTGC
TCTCGGCGGCTCTAAGGGAATCGAGCATGTGGCTAGAAGCCTGCTGGCCGAGGCCGATCTGATCATGGCT
GTGGACGGCTACAGAAACCTGAAAGAGCTGACCATCGACGCCCTGAGGCCTACCAGATAAGATATCTGCA
GTCGACGGTACCAGATGGGGGTCCTGGGCCCCAGGGTGTGCAGCCACTGACTTGGGGACTGCTGGTGGGG
TAGGGATGAGGGAGGGAGGGGCATTGTGATGTACAGGGCTGCTCTGTGAGATCAAGGGTCTCTTAAGGGT
GGGAGCTGGGGCAGGGACTACGAGAGCAGCCAGATGGGCTGAAAGTGGAACTCAAGGGGTTTCTGGCACC
TACCTACCTGCTTCCCGCTGGGGGGTGGGGAGTTGGCCCAGAGTCTTAAGATTGGGGCAGGGTGGAGAGG
TGGGCTCTTCCTGCTTCCCACTCATCTTATAGCTTTCTTTCCCCAGATCCGAATTCGAGATCCAAACCAA
GGGTACCGCGGGCCCGGGATCCA
Features (pLannotate 1.2.2; 29 found; start..end, strand, type, name):
     10..1440    +  CDS            tdTomato: tandem dimeric (pseudo-monomeric) derivative of DsRed (Shaner et al., 2004) mammalian codon-optimized
   1475..2057    +  misc_feature   WPRE: woodchuck hepatitis virus posttranscriptional regulatory element
   2095..2319    +  polyA_signal   bGH poly(A) signal: bovine growth hormone polyadenylation signal
   2323..2343    +  promoter       SV40 promoter (fragment): SV40 enhancer and early promoter
   2461..2611    -  misc_signal    Ad5 Ψ: packaging signal for adenovirus serotype 5
   2699..2793    -  repeat_region  ITR (fragment): inverted terminal repeat of human adenovirus serotype 5 inverted
   2908..3012    +  promoter       AmpR promoter: bla
   3013..3873    +  CDS            AmpR: β-lactamase; bla; confers resistance to ampicillin, carbenicillin, and related antibiotics
   4044..4632    +  rep_origin     ori: high-copy-number ColE1/pMB1/pBR322/pUC origin of replication
   4818..4958    -  misc_feature   bom: basis of mobility region from pBR322
   5060..5251    -  CDS            rop: Rop protein, which maintains plasmids at low copy number; rop
   5268..5648    +  CDS            YPB1_ECOLX: Protein predicted: Swiss-Prot protein existence level 4. From Escherichia coli.
   5890..6514    -  CDS            TcR (fragment): tetracycline efflux protein; tet; confers resistance to tetracycline
   6875..8209    +  CDS            IVa2: PKG1_ADE05 - Experimental evidence at protein level: Swiss-Prot protein existence level 1. Component of the packaging machinery which encapsidates the viral DNA into preformed capsids and transcriptional activator of the viral major late promoter (MLP). Binds, along with packaging proteins 2 and 3, to the specific packaging sequence on the left end of viral genomic DNA and displays ATPase activity thereby providing the power stroke of the packaging machinery. The activity of packaging protein IVa2 is stimulated by protein 33K which acts as a terminase. May be the protein that pumps DNA into th
   8275..8694    -  CDS            IX: CAP9_ADE05 - Experimental evidence at protein level: Swiss-Prot protein existence level 1. Structural component of the virion that acts as a cement protein on the capsid exterior and forms triskelion structures consisting of three molecules that stabilize three hexon trimers at the center of each icosahedral facet and fixes the peripentonal hexons. Dispensable for assembly. During virus entry, recruits the anterograde motor kinesin-1 to the capsid docked at the nuclear pore complex thereby subjecting the docked capsid to a pulling force. The resulting tension leads to capsid disruption, disper
   8797..8970    -  CDS            E1B (fragment): E1B55_ADE02 - Experimental evidence at protein level: Swiss-Prot protein existence level 1. Plays a major role to prevent cellular inhibition of viral genome replication. Assembles an SCF-like E3 ubiquitin ligase complex based on the cellular proteins ELOB, ELOC, CUL5 and RBX1, in cooperation with viral E4orf6. This viral RING-type ligase ubiquitinates cellular substrates and targets them to proteasomal degradation: TP53/p53, LIG4, MRE11-RAD50-NBS1 (MRN) complex, ITGA3, DAXX and BLM. Degradation of host TP53/p53 activity is essential for preventing E1A-induced TP53 accumulation that would othe
   9072..9193    -  polyA_signal   SV40 poly(A) signal: SV40 polyadenylation signal
   9216..9353    -  CDS            large T antigen (fragment): large T antigen from SV40 (simian virus 40)
   9353..9408    -  intron         small t intron (fragment): SV40 (simian virus 40) small t antigen intron
   9436..9972    -  CDS            p65: C-terminal portion of the p65 subunit of mouse NF-κB
  10042..10482   -  CDS            GAL4 DNA binding domain: DNA binding domain of the GAL4 transcriptional activator; Saccharomyces cerevisiae GAL4 (truncated)
  10519..10537   -  promoter       T3 promoter: promoter for bacteriophage T3 RNA polymerase
  10583..10619   -  promoter       minimal CMV promoter (fragment): human cytomegalovirus (CMV) immediate early promoter
  10630..10648   -  misc_feature   MCS (fragment): pUC18/19 multiple cloning site
  10647..10727   +  protein_bind   5X UAS (fragment): five tandem copies of the "ScaI site" 17-mer CGGAGTACTGTCCTCCG, an upstream activating sequence (UAS) that efficiently binds yeast Gal4 (Webster et al., 1988; Pfeiffer et al., 2010) GAL4
  11427..11466   +  misc_feature   MCS (fragment): multiple cloning site
  11476..12657   +  CDS            LA2M_MYCSM: Experimental evidence at protein level: Swiss-Prot protein existence level 1. From Mycolicibacterium smegmatis (Mycobacterium smegmatis).
  12665..12682   +  misc_feature   MCS (fragment): multiple cloning site
  13022..5       +  misc_feature   MCS (fragment) (across the origin): multiple cloning site
