[The description below was written by a language model from this plasmid's Addgene catalogue record and pLannotate feature annotations shown in this document.]
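Description:
pXCX-sGFAP-LMO-IRES-tdTomato is an adenoviral shuttle plasmid of about 13 kb, built on the pXCX backbone and intended for mammalian expression of a bacterial lactate 2-monooxygenase (LMO) in astrocytes. It is propagated in E. coli through a ColE1/pMB1-type origin with ampicillin selection (AmpR). pBR322-derived remnants (bom, rop and a tetracycline-resistance fragment) are also annotated. The adenovirus serotype 5 elements comprise a left-end ITR fragment, the Ψ packaging signal and a block of viral sequence covering an E1B fragment, protein IX and IVa2. Such a block typically serves as the homology region for recombination with an adenoviral genomic plasmid to generate E1-deleted vectors, although the record does not describe that step.

The payload is a synthetic 1,182 bp LMO coding sequence, matched by the annotation to the Mycolicibacterium smegmatis enzyme and cloned between BstBI and AgeI sites. It is followed by tdTomato, WPRE and a bGH polyadenylation signal. The catalogue lists tdTomato as a C-terminal tag, but the plasmid name and an IRES-directed sequencing primer indicate that it is translated separately from an IRES. That element falls in an unannotated gap between the two coding sequences. The sGFAP promoter is likewise not annotated, though it presumably occupies the gap upstream of LMO.

Adjacent to it, in the opposite orientation, lie 5X UAS sites, a minimal CMV promoter and a GAL4 DNA-binding domain–p65 fusion with SV40 intron and poly(A) sequences. This layout is consistent with a bidirectional transcriptional amplification scheme, in which the GAL4-p65 activator binds the UAS sites to boost output from the weak cell-specific promoter. The construct is used to express LMO in astrocytes to modulate lactate release, with red fluorescence marking transduced cells.
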