Addgene plasmid #178312: pXCX-sGFAP-LMO-IRES-tdTomato
Purpose: Express the bacterial lactate 2-monooxygenase (LMO) enzyme in astrocytes
Depositing lab: Sergey Kasparov. Depositing organization: University of Bristol. Publication: Expression of Microbial Enzymes in Mammalian Astrocytes to Modulate Lactate Release. Vaccari Cardoso B, Barrera I, Mosienko V, Gourine AV, Kasparov S, Teschemacher AG. Brain Sci. 2021 Aug 10;11(8). pii: brainsci11081056. doi: 10.3390/brainsci11081056. PubMed 34439675.
Backbone
  Vector backbone: pXCX
  Backbone size w/o insert (bp): 11848
  Total vector size (bp): 13030
  Vector type: Mammalian Expression, Adenoviral
Growth in bacteria
  Bacterial resistance: Ampicillin, 100 μg/mL
  Growth temperature: 37°C
  Growth strain: NEB Stable
  Copy number: Unknown
Gene/Insert
  Gene/Insert name: Lactate 2-monooxygenase (alt name: LMO)
  Species: Synthetic
  Insert size (bp): 1182
  GenBank ID: AIU22323.1
  Promoter: sGFAP
  Tag / fusion protein: tdTomato (C terminal on backbone)
  Cloning method: Restriction Enzyme; 5′ cloning site BstBI (not destroyed); 3′ cloning site AgeI (not destroyed)
  Sequencing primers: 5′ GFAP middle-end (ATGGGTGAGGGGAGAGCT); 3′ IRES reverse (CCAAGTCAGTGGCTGCAC)
Terms and licenses: Academic/Nonprofit Terms; Industry Terms: Not Available to Industry
How to cite: pXCX-sGFAP-LMO-IRES-tdTomato was a gift from Sergey Kasparov (Addgene plasmid # 178312 ; http://n2t.net/addgene:178312 ; RRID:Addgene_178312)
